Addgene plasmid #35904: Wnt16 Non-STOP
Depositing lab: Marian Waterman. Depositing organization: University of California, Irvine. Publication: A uniform human Wnt expression library reveals a shared secretory pathway and unique signaling activities. Najdi R, Proffitt K, Sprowl S, Kaur S, Yu J, Covey TM, Virshup DM, Waterman ML. Differentiation. 2012 Sep;84(2):203-13. doi: 10.1016/j.diff.2012.06.004. Epub 2012 Jul 9. PubMed 22784633.
Backbone
  Vector backbone: pENTR/D-TOPO
  Backbone manufacturer: Invitrogen
  Backbone size w/o insert (bp): 2580
  Vector type: Entry Vector
Growth in bacteria
  Bacterial resistance: Kanamycin, 50 μg/mL
  Growth temperature: 37°C
  Growth strain: DH5alpha
  Copy number: High Copy
Gene/Insert
  Gene/Insert name: Wnt16 (alt name: Wnt16)
  Species: H. sapiens (human)
  Insert size (bp): 1104
  Mutation: None
  Entrez Gene: WNT16
  Cloning method: Restriction Enzyme
  Sequencing primers: 5′ M13 (-20)-FWD; 3′ M13-Reverse
Terms and licenses: Academic/Nonprofit Terms; Industry Terms: Not Available to Industry
How to cite: Wnt16 Non-STOP was a gift from Marian Waterman (Addgene plasmid # 35904 ; http://n2t.net/addgene:35904 ; RRID:Addgene_35904)
