[The description below was written by a language model from this plasmid's Addgene catalogue record and pLannotate feature annotations shown in this document.]
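Description:
Wnt16 Non-STOP is a Gateway entry clone built on the Invitrogen pENTR/D-TOPO backbone and carrying the human WNT16 open reading frame. It is a small bacterial plasmid of about 3.7 kb, maintained at high copy number in E. coli through a ColE1/pUC-type origin of replication and selected with kanamycin through an aminoglycoside phosphotransferase (KanR) gene. It is not an expression vector. No eukaryotic promoter is annotated, and the only promoter in the feature table is a T7 promoter that lies outside attL2 and points back toward the insert on the opposite strand. The rrnB T1 and T2 terminators upstream of the cloning region are standard backbone elements that shield the insert from read-through transcription. The short lacI and lacZα fragments are backbone remnants with no evident function here.

The WNT16 coding sequence (about 1.1 kb, recorded as unmutated) sits between the attL1 and attL2 recombination sites. An LR Clonase reaction can therefore move it directionally into any attR-containing destination vector, which then supplies the promoter and any tags. The "Non-STOP" name suggests that the ORF lacks its native stop codon, which would let translation continue across the recombination site into a C-terminal tag or fusion partner encoded by the destination vector, although the record does not say this outright.

WNT16 encodes a secreted ligand for Frizzled-family receptors. The clone belongs to a uniform human Wnt expression library assembled to compare the secretion and signalling activities of the different Wnt proteins.
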