Features (pLannotate 1.2.2; 10 found; start..end, strand, type, name):
    121..213     +  CDS            lacI (fragment): lac repressor; lacI; The lac repressor binds to the lac operator to inhibit transcription in E. coli. This inhibition can be relieved by adding lactose or isopropyl-β-D-thiogalactopyranoside (IPTG).
    268..295     -  terminator     rrnB T2 terminator: transcription terminator T2 from the E. coli rrnB gene
    427..470     +  terminator     rrnB T1 terminator: Escherichia coli rrnB; transcription terminator T1 from the E. coli rrnB gene
    517..553     -  CDS            lacZα (fragment): LacZα fragment of β-galactosidase; lacZ fragment
    569..668     +  protein_bind   attL1: mutant version of attL; recombination site for the Gateway® LR reaction LR Clonase™
    689..1783    +  CDS            WNT16: WNT16_HUMAN - Experimental evidence at transcript level: Swiss-Prot protein existence level 2. Ligand for members of the frizzled family of seven transmembrane receptors. Probable developmental protein. May be a signaling molecule which affects the development of discrete regions of tissues. Is likely to signal over only few cell diameters (By similarity). From Homo sapiens (Human).
   1809..1908    -  protein_bind   attL2: mutant version of attL; recombination site for the Gateway® LR reaction LR Clonase™
   1926..1944    -  promoter       T7 promoter: promoter for bacteriophage T7 RNA polymerase
   2078..2887    +  CDS            KanR: aminoglycoside phosphotransferase; aph(3')-Ia; confers resistance to kanamycin in bacteria or G418 (Geneticin®) in eukaryotes
   3034..3622    +  rep_origin     ori: high-copy-number ColE1/pMB1/pBR322/pUC origin of replication
>Addgene plasmid #35904 | Wnt16 Non-STOP | depositor full sequence | sequence record 44170 | Wnt16 Non-STOP sequence 3684 bps
CTTTCCTGCGTTATCCCCTGATTCTGTGGATAACCGTATTACCGCCTTTGAGTGAGCTGATACCGCTCGC
CGCAGCCGAACGACCGAGCGCAGCGAGTCAGTGAGCGAGGAAGCGGAAGAGCGCCCAATACGCAAACCGC
CTCTCCCCGCGCGTTGGCCGATTCATTAATGCAGCTGGCACGACAGGTTTCCCGACTGGAAAGCGGGCAG
TGAGCGCAACGCAATTAATACGCGTACCGCTAGCCAGGAAGAGTTTGTAGAAACGCAAAAAGGCCATCCG
TCAGGATGGCCTTCTGCTTAGTTTGATGCCTGGCAGTTTATGGCGGGCGTCCTGCCCGCCACCCTCCGGG
CCGTTGCTTCACAACGTTCAAATCCGCTCCCGGCGGATTTGTCCTACTCAGGAGAGCGTTCACCGACAAA
CAACAGATAAAACGAAAGGCCCAGTCTTCCGACTGAGCCTTTCGTTTTATTTGATGCCTGGCAGTTCCCT
ACTCTCGCGTTAACGCTAGCATGGATGTTTTCCCAGTCACGACGTTGTAAAACGACGGCCAGTCTTAAGC
TCGGGCCCCAAATAATGATTTTATTTTGACTGATAGTGACCTGTTCGTTGCAACAAATTGATGAGCAATG
CTTTTTTATAATGCCAACTTTGTACAAAAAAGCAGGCTCCGCGGCCGCCCCCTTCACCATGGACAGGGCG
GCGCTCCTGGGACTGGCCCGCTTGTGCGCGCTGTGGGCAGCCCTGCTCGTGCTGTTCCCCTACGGAGCCC
AAGGAAACTGGATGTGGTTGGGCATTGCCTCCTTCGGGGTTCCAGAGAAGCTGGGCTGCGCCAATTTGCC
GCTGAACAGCCGCCAGAAGGAGCTGTGCAAGAGGAAACCGTACCTGCTGCCGAGCATCCGAGAGGGCGCC
CGGCTGGGCATTCAGGAGTGCGGGAGCCAGTTCAGACACGAGAGATGGAACTGCATGATCACCGCCGCCG
CCACTACCGCCCCGATGGGCGCCAGCCCCCTCTTTGGCTACGAGCTGAGCAGCGGCACCAAAGAGACAGC
ATTTATTTATGCTGTGATGGCTGCAGGCCTGGTGCATTCTGTGACCAGGTCATGCAGTGCAGGCAACATG
ACAGAGTGTTCCTGTGACACCACCTTGCAGAACGGCGGCTCAGCAAGTGAAGGCTGGCACTGGGGGGGCT
GCTCCGATGATGTCCAGTATGGCATGTGGTTCAGCAGAAAGTTCCTAGATTTCCCCATCGGAAACACCAC
GGGCAAAGAAAACAAAGTACTATTAGCAATGAACCTACATAACAATGAAGCTGGAAGGCAGGCTGTCGCC
AAGTTGATGTCAGTAGACTGCCGCTGCCACGGAGTTTCCGGCTCCTGTGCTGTGAAAACATGCTGGAAAA
CCATGTCTTCTTTTGAAAAGATTGGCCATTTGTTGAAGGATAAATATGAAAACAGTATCCAGATATCAGA
CAAAACAAAGAGGAAAATGCGCAGGAGAGAAAAAGATCAGAGGAAAATACCAATCCATAAGGATGATCTG
CTCTATGTTAATAAGTCTCCCAACTACTGTGTAGAAGATAAGAAACTGGGAATCCCAGGGACACAAGGCA
GAGAATGCAACCGTACATCAGAGGGTGCAGATGGCTGCAACCTCCTCTGCTGTGGCCGAGGTTACAACAC
CCATGTGGTCAGGCACGTGGAGAGGTGTGAGTGTAAGTTCATCTGGTGCTGCTATGTCCGTTGCAGGAGG
TGTGAAAGCATGACTGATGTCCACACTTGCAAGTGCATTCTGAAGGGTGGGCGCGCCGACCCAGCTTTCT
TGTACAAAGTTGGCATTATAAGAAAGCATTGCTTATCAATTTGTTGCAACGAACAGGTCACTATCAGTCA
AAATAAAATCATTATTTGCCATCCAGCTGATATCCCCTATAGTGAGTCGTATTACATGGTCATAGCTGTT
TCCTGGCAGCTCTGGCCCGTGTCTCAAAATCTCTGATGTTACATTGCACAAGATAAAAATATATCATCAT
GAACAATAAAACTGTCTGCTTACATAAACAGTAATACAAGGGGTGTTATGAGCCATATTCAACGGGAAAC
GTCGAGGCCGCGATTAAATTCCAACATGGATGCTGATTTATATGGGTATAAATGGGCTCGCGATAATGTC
GGGCAATCAGGTGCGACAATCTATCGCTTGTATGGGAAGCCCGATGCGCCAGAGTTGTTTCTGAAACATG
GCAAAGGTAGCGTTGCCAATGATGTTACAGATGAGATGGTCAGACTAAACTGGCTGACGGAATTTATGCC
TCTTCCGACCATCAAGCATTTTATCCGTACTCCTGATGATGCATGGTTACTCACCACTGCGATCCCCGGA
AAAACAGCATTCCAGGTATTAGAAGAATATCCTGATTCAGGTGAAAATATTGTTGATGCGCTGGCAGTGT
TCCTGCGCCGGTTGCATTCGATTCCTGTTTGTAATTGTCCTTTTAACAGCGATCGCGTATTTCGTCTCGC
TCAGGCGCAATCACGAATGAATAACGGTTTGGTTGATGCGAGTGATTTTGATGACGAGCGTAATGGCTGG
CCTGTTGAACAAGTCTGGAAAGAAATGCATAAACTTTTGCCATTCTCACCGGATTCAGTCGTCACTCATG
GTGATTTCTCACTTGATAACCTTATTTTTGACGAGGGGAAATTAATAGGTTGTATTGATGTTGGACGAGT
CGGAATCGCAGACCGATACCAGGATCTTGCCATCCTATGGAACTGCCTCGGTGAGTTTTCTCCTTCATTA
CAGAAACGGCTTTTTCAAAAATATGGTATTGATAATCCTGATATGAATAAATTGCAGTTTCATTTGATGC
TCGATGAGTTTTTCTAATCAGAATTGGTTAATTGGTTGTAACACTGGCAGAGCATTACGCTGACTTGACG
GGACGGCGCAAGCTCATGACCAAAATCCCTTAACGTGAGTTACGCGTCGTTCCACTGAGCGTCAGACCCC
GTAGAAAAGATCAAAGGATCTTCTTGAGATCCTTTTTTTCTGCGCGTAATCTGCTGCTTGCAAACAAAAA
AACCACCGCTACCAGCGGTGGTTTGTTTGCCGGATCAAGAGCTACCAACTCTTTTTCCGAAGGTAACTGG
CTTCAGCAGAGCGCAGATACCAAATACTGTCCTTCTAGTGTAGCCGTAGTTAGGCCACCACTTCAAGAAC
TCTGTAGCACCGCCTACATACCTCGCTCTGCTAATCCTGTTACCAGTGGCTGCTGCCAGTGGCGATAAGT
CGTGTCTTACCGGGTTGGACTCAAGACGATAGTTACCGGATAAGGCGCAGCGGTCGGGCTGAACGGGGGG
TTCGTGCACACAGCCCAGCTTGGAGCGAACGACCTACACCGAACTGAGATACCTACAGCGTGAGCATTGA
GAAAGCGCCACGCTTCCCGAAGGGAGAAAGGCGGACAGGTATCCGGTAAGCGGCAGGGTCGGAACAGGAG
AGCGCACGAGGGAGCTTCCAGGGGGAAACGCCTGGTATCTTTATAGTCCTGTCGGGTTTCGCCACCTCTG
ACTTGAGCGTCGATTTTTGTGATGCTCGTCAGGGGGGCGGAGCCTATGGAAAAACGCCAGCAACGCGGCC
TTTTTACGGTTCCTGGCCTTTTGCTGGCCTTTTGCTCACATGTT
