>Addgene plasmid #35904 | Wnt16 Non-STOP | addgene partial sequence | sequence record 45184 | M13rev
TCAGCTGGATGGCAATAATGATTTTATTTTGACTGATAGTGACCTGTTCGTTGCAACAAATTGATAAGCA
ATGCTTTCTTATAATGCCAACTTTGTACAAGAAAGCTGGGTCGGCGCGCCCACCCTTCAGAATGCACTTG
CAAGTGTGGACATCAGTCATGCTTTCACACCTCCTGCAACGGACATAGCAGCACCAGATGAACTTACACT
CACACCTCTCCACGTGCCTGACCACATGGGTGTTGTAACCTCGGCCACAGCAGAGGAGGTTGCAGCCATC
TGCACCCTCTGATGTACGGTTGCATTCTCTGCCTTGTGTCCCTGGGATTCCCAGTTTCTTATCTTCTACA
CAGTAGTTGGGAGACTTATTAACATAGAGCAGATCATCCTTATGGATTGGTATTTTCCTCTGATCTTTTT
CTCTCCTGCGCATTTTCCTCTTTGTTTTGTCTGATATCTGGATACTGTTTTCATATTTATCCTTCAACAA
ATGGCCAATCTTTTCAAAAGAAGACATGGTTTTCCAGCATGTTTTCACAGCACAGGAGCCGGAAACTCCG
TGGCAGCGGCAGTCTACTGACATCAACTTGGCGACAGCCTGCCTTCCAGCTTCATTGTTATGTAGGTTCA
TTGCTAATAGTACTTTGTTTTCTTTGCCCGTGGTGTTTCCGATGGGGAAATCTAGGAACTTTCTGCTGAA
CCACATGCCATACTGGACATCATCGGAGCAGCCCCCCCAGTGCCAGCCTTCACTTGCTGAGCCGCCGTTC
TGCAAGGTGGTGTCACAGGAACACTCTGTCATGTTGCCTGCACTGCATGACCTGGTCACA
